>Addgene plasmid #50942 | pAAV-hSyn1-mRuby2-GSG-P2A-GCaMP6s-WPRE-pA | addgene full sequence | sequence record 198990 | Addgene NGS Result
CGGGCGCGACCATCTGCGCTGCGGCGCCGGCGACTCAGCGCTGCCTCAGTCTGCGGTGGGCAGCGGAGGA
GTCGTGTCGTGCCTGAGAGCGCAGTCGAATTCAAGCTGCTAGCTAGTACCGGTCCTAGGGCCACCATGGT
GTCTAAGGGCGAAGAGCTGATCAAGGAAAATATGCGTATGAAGGTGGTCATGGAAGGTTCGGTCAACGGC
CACCAATTCAAATGCACAGGTGAAGGAGAAGGCAATCCGTACATGGGAACTCAAACCATGAGGATCAAAG
TCATCGAGGGAGGACCCCTGCCATTTGCCTTTGACATTCTTGCCACGTCGTTCATGTATGGCAGCCGTAC
TTTTATCAAGTACCCGAAAGGCATTCCTGATTTCTTTAAACAGTCCTTTCCTGAGGGTTTTACTTGGGAA
AGAGTTACGAGATACGAAGATGGTGGAGTCGTCACCGTCATGCAGGACACCAGCCTTGAGGATGGCTGTC
TCGTTTACCACGTCCAAGTCAGAGGGGTAAACTTTCCCTCCAATGGTCCCGTGATGCAGAAGAAGACCAA
GGGTTGGGAGCCTAATACAGAGATGATGTATCCAGCAGATGGTGGTCTGAGGGGATACACTCATATGGCA
CTGAAAGTTGATGGTGGTGGCCATCTGTCTTGCTCTTTCGTAACAACTTACAGGTCAAAAAAGACCGTCG
GGAACATCAAGATGCCCGGTATCCATGCCGTTGATCACCGCCTGGAAAGGTTAGAGGAAAGTGACAATGA
AATGTTCGTAGTACAACGCGAACACGCAGTTGCCAAGTTCGCCGGGCTTGGTGGTGGGATGGACGAGCTG
TACAAGGGATCCGGAGCCACGAACTTCTCTCTGTTAAAGCAAGCAGGAGACGTGGAAGAAAACCCCGGTC
CTGGTTCTCATCATCATCATCATCATGGTATGGCTAGCATGACTGGTGGACAGCAAATGGGTCGGGATCT
GTACGACGATGACGATAAGGATCTCGCCACCATGGTCGACTCATCACGTCGTAAGTGGAATAAGACAGGT
CACGCAGTCAGAGCTATAGGTCGGCTGAGCTCACTCGAGAACGTCTATATCAAGGCCGACAAGCAGAAGA
ACGGCATCAAGGCGAACTTCCACATCCGCCACAACATCGAGGACGGCGGCGTGCAGCTCGCCTACCACTA
CCAGCAGAACACCCCCATCGGCGACGGCCCCGTGCTGCTGCCCGACAACCACTACCTGAGCGTGCAGTCC
AAACTTTCGAAAGACCCCAACGAGAAGCGCGATCACATGGTCCTGCTGGAGTTCGTGACCGCCGCCGGGA
TCACTCTCGGCATGGACGAGCTGTACAAGGGCGGTACCGGAGGGAGCATGGTGAGCAAGGGCGAGGAGCT
GTTCACCGGGGTGGTGCCCATCCTGGTCGAGCTGGACGGCGACGTAAACGGCCACAAGTTCAGCGTGTCC
GGCGAGGGTGAGGGCGATGCCACCTACGGCAAGCTGACCCTGAAGTTCATCTGCACCACCGGCAAGCTGC
CCGTGCCCTGGCCCACCCTCGTGACCACCCTGACCTACGGCGTGCAGTGCTTCAGCCGCTACCCCGACCA
CATGAAGCAGCACGACTTCTTCAAGTCCGCCATGCCCGAAGGCTACATCCAGGAGCGCACCATCTTCTTC
AAGGACGACGGCAACTACAAGACCCGCGCCGAGGTGAAGTTCGAGGGCGACACCCTGGTGAACCGCATCG
AGCTGAAGGGCATCGACTTCAAGGAGGACGGCAACATCCTGGGGCACAAGCTGGAGTACAACCTGCCGGA
CCAACTGACTGAAGAGCAGATCGCAGAATTTAAAGAGGCTTTCTCCCTATTTGACAAGGACGGGGATGGG
ACAATAACAACCAAGGAGCTGGGGACGGTGATGCGGTCTCTGGGGCAGAACCCCACAGAAGCAGAGCTGC
AGGACATGATCAATGAAGTAGATGCCGACGGTGACGGCACAATCGACTTCCCTGAGTTCCTGACAATGAT
GGCAAGAAAAATGAAATACAGGGACACGGAAGAAGAAATTAGAGAAGCGTTCGGTGTGTTTGATAAGGAT
GGCAATGGCTACATCAGTGCAGCAGAGCTTCGCCACGTGATGACAAACCTTGGAGAGAAGTTAACAGATG
AAGAGGTTGATGAAATGATCAGGGAAGCAGACATCGATGGGGATGGTCAGGTAAACTACGAAGAGTTTGT
ACAAATGATGACAGCGAAGTAAGCGGCCGCACTAGAGCTTATCGATAATCAACCTCTGGATTACAAAATT
TGTGAAAGATTGACTGGTATTCTTAACTATGTTGCTCCTTTTACGCTATGTGGATACGCTGCTTTAATGC
CTTTGTATCATGCTATTGCTTCCCGTATGGCTTTCATTTTCTCCTCCTTGTATAAATCCTGGTTGCTGTC
TCTTTATGAGGAGTTGTGGCCCGTTGTCAGGCAACGTGGCGTGGTGTGCACTGTGTTTGCTGACGCAACC
CCCACTGGTTGGGGCATTGCCACCACCTGTCAGCTCCTTTCCGGGACTTTCGCTTTCCCCCTCCCTATTG
CCACGGCGGAACTCATCGCCGCCTGCCTTGCCCGCTGCTGGACAGGGGCTCGGCTGTTGGGCACTGACAA
TTCCGTGGTGTTGTCGGGGAAATCATCGTCCTTTCCTTGGCTGCTCGCCTGTGTTGCCACCTGGATTCTG
CGCGGGACGTCCTTCTGCTACGTCCCTTCGGCCCTCAATCCAGCGGACCTTCCTTCCCGCGGCCTGCTGC
CGGCTCTGCGGCCTCTTCCGCGTCTTCGCCTTCGCCCTCAGACGAGTCGGATCTCCCTTTGGGCCGCCTC
CCCGCATCGATACCGTCGACCTCGACCCGGGCGGCCGCTTCGAGCAGACATGATAAGATACATTGATGAG
TTTGGACAAACCACAACTAGAATGCAGTGAAAAAAATGCTTTATTTGTGAAATTTGTGATGCTATTGCTT
TATTTGTAACCATTATAAGCTGCAATAAACAAGTTAACAACAACAATTGCATTCATTTTATGTTTCAGGT
TCAGGGGGAGATGTGGGAGGTTTTTTAAAGCAAGTAAAACCTCTACAAATGTGGTAAAATCGATAAGGAT
CTTCCTAGAGCATGGCTACGTAGATAAGTAGCATGGCGGGTTAATCATTAACTACAAGGAACCCCTAGTG
ATGGAGTTGGCCACTCCCTCTCTGCGCGCTCGCTCGCTCACTGAGGCCGGGCGACCAAAGGTCGCCCGAC
GCCCGGGCTTTGCCCGGGCGGCCTCAGTGAGCGAGCGAGCGCGCAGCTGCATTAATGAATCGGCCAACGC
GCGGGGAGAGGCGGTTTGCGTATTGGGCGCTCTTCCGCTTCCTCGCTCACTGACTCGCTGCGCTCGGTCG
TTCGGCTGCGGCGAGCGGTATCAGCTCACTCAAAGGCGGTAATACGGTTATCCACAGAATCAGGGGATAA
CGCAGGAAAGAACATGTGAGCAAAAGGCCAGCAAAAGGCCAGGAACCGTAAAAAGGCCGCGTTGCTGGCG
TTTTTCCATAGGCTCCGCCCCCCTGACGAGCATCACAAAAATCGACGCTCAAGTCAGAGGTGGCGAAACC
CGACAGGACTATAAAGATACCAGGCGTTTCCCCCTGGAAGCTCCCTCGTGCGCTCTCCTGTTCCGACCCT
GCCGCTTACCGGATACCTGTCCGCCTTTCTCCCTTCGGGAAGCGTGGCGCTTTCTCATAGCTCACGCTGT
AGGTATCTCAGTTCGGTGTAGGTCGTTCGCTCCAAGCTGGGCTGTGTGCACGAACCCCCCGTTCAGCCCG
ACCGCTGCGCCTTATCCGGTAACTATCGTCTTGAGTCCAACCCGGTAAGACACGACTTATCGCCACTGGC
AGCAGCCACTGGTAACAGGATTAGCAGAGCGAGGTATGTAGGCGGTGCTACAGAGTTCTTGAAGTGGTGG
CCTAACTACGGCTACACTAGAAGAACAGTATTTGGTATCTGCGCTCTGCTGAAGCCAGTTACCTTCGGAA
AAAGAGTTGGTAGCTCTTGATCCGGCAAACAAACCACCGCTGGTAGCGGTGGTTTTTTTGTTTGCAAGCA
GCAGATTACGCGCAGAAAAAAAGGATCTCAAGAAGATCCTTTGATCTTTTCTACGGGGTCTGACGCTCAG
TGGAACGAAAACTCACGTTAAGGGATTTTGGTCATGAGATTATCAAAAAGGATCTTCACCTAGATCCTTT
TAAATTAAAAATGAAGTTTTAAATCAATCTAAAGTATATATGAGTAAACTTGGTCTGACAGTTACCAATG
CTTAATCAGTGAGGCACCTATCTCAGCGATCTGTCTATTTCGTTCATCCATAGTTGCCTGACTCCCCGTC
GTGTAGATAACTACGATACGGGAGGGCTTACCATCTGGCCCCAGTGCTGCAATGATACCGCGAGACCCAC
GCTCACCGGCTCCAGATTTATCAGCAATAAACCAGCCAGCCGGAAGGGCCGAGCGCAGAAGTGGTCCTGC
AACTTTATCCGCCTCCATCCAGTCTATTAATTGTTGCCGGGAAGCTAGAGTAAGTAGTTCGCCAGTTAAT
AGTTTGCGCAACGTTGTTGCCATTGCTACAGGCATCGTGGTGTCACGCTCGTCGTTTGGTATGGCTTCAT
TCAGCTCCGGTTCCCAACGATCAAGGCGAGTTACATGATCCCCCATGTTGTGCAAAAAAGCGGTTAGCTC
CTTCGGTCCTCCGATCGTTGTCAGAAGTAAGTTGGCCGCAGTGTTATCACTCATGGTTATGGCAGCACTG
CATAATTCTCTTACTGTCATGCCATCCGTAAGATGCTTTTCTGTGACTGGTGAGTACTCAACCAAGTCAT
TCTGAGAATAGTGTATGCGGCGACCGAGTTGCTCTTGCCCGGCGTCAATACGGGATAATACCGCGCCACA
TAGCAGAACTTTAAAAGTGCTCATCATTGGAAAACGTTCTTCGGGGCGAAAACTCTCAAGGATCTTACCG
CTGTTGAGATCCAGTTCGATGTAACCCACTCGTGCACCCAACTGATCTTCAGCATCTTTTACTTTCACCA
GCGTTTCTGGGTGAGCAAAAACAGGAAGGCAAAATGCCGCAAAAAAGGGAATAAGGGCGACACGGAAATG
TTGAATACTCATACTCTTCCTTTTTCAATATTATTGAAGCATTTATCAGGGTTATTGTCTCATGAGCGGA
TACATATTTGAATGTATTTAGAAAAATAAACAAATAGGGGTTCCGCGCACATTTCCCCGAAAAGTGCCAC
CTAAATTGTAAGCGTTAATATTTTGTTAAAATTCGCGTTAAATTTTTGTTAAATCAGCTCATTTTTTAAC
CAATAGGCCGAAATCGGCAAAATCCCTTATAAATCAAAAGAATAGACCGAGATAGGGT
[37 nt withheld, positions 5449-5485]
AAAGAACGTGGACTCCAACGTCAAAGG
[49 nt withheld, positions 5513-5561]
T
[91 nt withheld, positions 5563-5653]
G
[124 nt withheld, positions 5655-5778]
CCCATTCGCCATTCAGGCTGCGCAACTGTTGGGAAGGGCGATCGGTGCGGGCCTCTTCGCTATTACGCCA
GCTGCGCGCTCGCTCGCTCACTGAGGCCGCCCGGGCAAAGCCCGGGCGTCGGGCGACCTTTGGTCGCCCG
GCCTCAGTGAGCGAGCGAGCGCGCAGAGAGGGAGTGGCCAACTCCATCACTAGGGGTTCCTTGTAGTTAA
TGATTAACCCGCCATGCTACTTATCTACGTAGCCATGCTCTAGGAAGATCTCTGCAGAGGGCCCTGCGTA
TGAGTGCAAGTGGGTTTTAGGACCAGGATGAGGCGGGGTGGGGGTGCCTACCTGACGACCGACCCCGACC
CACTGGACAAGCACCCAACCCCCATTCCCCAAATTGCGCATCCCCTATCAGAGAGGGGGAGGGGAAACAG
GATGCGGCGAGGCGCGTGCGCACTGCCAGCTTCAGCACCGCGGACAGTGCCTTCGCCCCCGCCTGGCGGC
GCGCGCCACCGCCGCCTCAGCACTGAAGGCGCGCTGACGTCACTCGCCGGTCCCCCGCAAACTCCCCTTC
CCGGCCACCTTGGTCGCGTCCGCGCCGCCGCCGGCCCAGCCGGACCGCACCACGCGAGGCGCGAGATAGG
GGGGCA
Features (pLannotate 1.2.2; 16 found; start..end, strand, type, name):
    136..846     +  CDS            mRuby2: mRuby2 is a basic (constitutively fluorescent) red fluorescent protein published in 2012, derived from Entacmaea quadricolor. It has moderate acid sensitivity.
    856..912     +  CDS            P2A: 2A peptide from porcine teschovirus-1 polyprotein Eukaryotic ribosomes fail to insert a peptide bond between the Gly and Pro residues, yielding separate polypeptides.
    913..2260    +  CDS            GCaMP6s (fragment): improved fluorescent protein-based calcium sensor (Chen et al., 2013)
   2287..2875    +  misc_feature   WPRE: woodchuck hepatitis virus posttranscriptional regulatory element
   2876..2895    +  misc_feature   MCS (fragment): pBluescript multiple cloning site
   2924..3045    -  polyA_signal   SV40 poly(A) signal: SV40 polyadenylation signal
   3068..3136    -  CDS            large T antigen (fragment): large T antigen from SV40 (simian virus 40)
   3207..3340    +  repeat_region  AAV2 ITR: inverted terminal repeat of adeno-associated virus serotype 2 inverted
   3334..3390    -  CDS            lacI (fragment): lac repressor; lacI; The lac repressor binds to the lac operator to inhibit transcription in E. coli. This inhibition can be relieved by adding lactose or isopropyl-β-D-thiogalactopyranoside (IPTG).
   3573..4161    -  rep_origin     ori: high-copy-number ColE1/pMB1/pBR322/pUC origin of replication
   4332..5192    -  CDS            AmpR: β-lactamase; bla; confers resistance to ampicillin, carbenicillin, and related antibiotics
   5193..5297    -  promoter       AmpR promoter: bla
   5350..5778    -  rep_origin     f1 ori (sequence partly withheld): f1 bacteriophage origin of replication; arrow indicates direction of (+) strand synthesis
   5783..5852    -  CDS            lacZα (fragment): LacZα fragment of β-galactosidase; lacZ fragment
   5847..5979    -  repeat_region  AAV2 ITR (fragment): inverted terminal repeat of adeno-associated virus serotype 2 inverted
   6061..94      +  promoter       hSyn promoter (across the origin): human synapsin I promoter; confers neuron-specific expression (Kügler et al., 2003)
