[The description below was written by a language model from this plasmid's Addgene catalogue record and pLannotate feature annotations shown in this document.]
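Description:
pAAV-hSyn1-mRuby2-GSG-P2A-GCaMP6s-WPRE-pA is an adeno-associated virus transfer plasmid built on a pAAV backbone for neuron-directed co-expression of a red structural fluorophore and a green calcium indicator. Two AAV2 inverted terminal repeats flank the expression cassette and provide the cis signals needed for replication and packaging of the intervening DNA into recombinant AAV particles. Outside the ITRs, the bacterial backbone carries a ColE1/pUC-type origin, an f1 phage origin, and a β-lactamase gene with its own promoter for ampicillin selection. The catalogue lists the plasmid as low copy and recommends recombination-deficient hosts because the ITRs are prone to rearrangement.

The payload is driven by the human synapsin I promoter, which restricts expression to neurons. It transcribes a single open reading frame encoding mRuby2, a GSG linker and porcine teschovirus P2A peptide, and then GCaMP6s. Ribosomal skipping at the 2A site yields two separate proteins from one transcript in roughly equal amounts. The calcium-insensitive red signal can therefore serve as a reference for the activity-dependent green GCaMP6s signal, for example in identifying cells or normalising the signal. A WPRE downstream of the coding sequence enhances transcript stability and expression, and an SV40 polyadenylation signal terminates the message. The associated work concerns stimulus preference in the visual cortex, consistent with use in in vivo neuronal calcium imaging.

The catalogue gives a total size of 6756 bp, whereas the annotated sequencing result is 6,414 nt. The depositor notes that discrepancies between the full sequence and the repository's quality-control sequence should have no functional consequence.
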