Addgene plasmid #50942: pAAV-hSyn1-mRuby2-GSG-P2A-GCaMP6s-WPRE-pA
Purpose: Bicistronic vector expressing mRuby2 and GCaMP6s from a single open reading frame.
Depositing lab: Tobias Bonhoeffer & Mark Huebener & Tobias Rose. Publication: Cell-specific restoration of stimulus preference after monocular deprivation in the visual cortex. Rose T, Jaepel J, Hubener M, Bonhoeffer T. Science. 2016 Jun 10;352(6291):1319-22. doi: 10.1126/science.aad3358. PubMed 27284193.
Backbone
  Vector backbone: pAAV
  Total vector size (bp): 6756
  Vector type: AAV
Growth in bacteria
  Bacterial resistance: Ampicillin, 100 μg/mL
  Growth temperature: 37°C
  Growth strain: Stbl3
  Growth instructions: Due to ease of recombination, AAV and lentivirus vectors should be amplified in a recombination deficient bacteria strain such as Invitrogen's OneShot Stbl3 cells. Check for integrety of ITR sites with SmaI digest.
  Copy number: Low Copy
Gene/Insert
  Gene/Insert name: mRuby2-P2A-GCaMP6s
  Species: R. norvegicus (rat), G. gallus (chicken); ; A. victoria (jellyfish)
  Insert size (bp): 2124
  Promoter: hSyn1
  Cloning method: Unknown
  Sequencing primers: 5′ actcagcgctgcctcagtct; 3′ gtttgtacaaatgatgacagcgaag
Resource information
  A portion of this plasmid was derived from a plasmid made by: mRuby2: Article: Improving FRET dynamic range with bright green and red fluorescent proteins. Lam et al (Nat Methods. 2012 Sep 9. doi: 10.1038/nmeth.2171. PubMed) Addgene Plasmid 40260 GCaMP6s: Article: Ultrasensitive fluorescent proteins for imaging neuronal activity. Chen et al (Nature. 2013 Jul 18;499(7458):295-300. doi: 10.1038/nature12354. PubMed) Addgene Plasmid 40753
Terms and licenses: Academic/Nonprofit Terms; Industry Terms: Not Available to Industry
Depositor comments: The discrepancies between the full sequence and Addgene's QC sequence should not have any functional consequence.
How to cite: pAAV-hSyn1-mRuby2-GSG-P2A-GCaMP6s-WPRE-pA was a gift from Tobias Bonhoeffer & Mark Huebener & Tobias Rose (Addgene plasmid # 50942 ; http://n2t.net/addgene:50942 ; RRID:Addgene_50942) For viral preps, please replace (Addgene plasmid # 50942) in the above sentence with: (Addgene viral prep # 50942-AAV1)
