>Addgene plasmid #50942 | pAAV-hSyn1-mRuby2-GSG-P2A-GCaMP6s-WPRE-pA | addgene partial sequence | sequence record 80057 | hSyn1pro-F 5'-gcaagtgggttttaggacca-3'
CCTGACGACCGACCCCGACCCACTGGACAAGCACCCAACCCCCATTCCCCAAATTGCGCATCCCCTATCA
GAGAGGGGGAGGGGAAACAGGATGCGGCGAGGCGCGTGCGCACTGCCAGCTTCAGCACCGCGGACAGTGC
CTTCGCCCCCGCCTGGCGGCGCGCGCCACCGCCGCCTCAGCACTGAAGGCGCGCTGACGTCACTCGCCGG
TCCCCCGCAAACTCCCCTTCCCGGCCACCTTGGTCGCGTCCGCGCCGCCGCCGGCCCAGCCGGACCGCAC
CACGCGAGGCGCGAGATAGGGGGGCACGGGCGCGACCATCTGCGCTGCGGCGCCGGCGACTCAGCGCTGC
CTCAGTCTGCGGTGGGCAGCGGAGGAGTCGTGTCGTGCCTGAGAGCGCAGTCGAATTCAAGCTGCTAGCT
AGTACCGGTCCTAGGGCCACCATGGTGTCTAAGGGCGAAGAGCTGATCAAGGAAAATATGCGTATGAAGG
TGGTCATGGAAGGTTCGGTCAACGGCCACCAATTCAAATGCACAGGTGAAGGAGAAGGCAATCCGTACAT
GGGAACTCAAACCATGAGGATCAAAGTCATCGAGGGAGGACCCCTGCCATTTGCCTTTGACATTCTTGCC
ACGTCGTTCATGTATGGCAGCCGTACTTTTATCAAGTACCCGAAAGGCATTCCTGATTTCTTTAAACAGT
CCTTTCCTGAGGGTTTTACTTGGGAAAGAGTTACGAGATACGAAGATGGTGGAGTCGTCACCGTCATGCA
GGACACCAGCCTTGAGGATGGCTGTCTCGTTTACCACGTCCAAGTCAGAGGGGTAAACTTTCCCTCCAAT
GGTCCCGTGATG
