>Addgene plasmid #50942 | pAAV-hSyn1-mRuby2-GSG-P2A-GCaMP6s-WPRE-pA | addgene partial sequence | sequence record 80060 | WPRE-R 5'-CATAGCGTAAAAGGAGCAACA-3'
TTTGTAATCCAGAGGTTGATTATCGATAAGCTCTAGTGCGGCCGCTTACTTCGCTGTCATCATTTGTACA
AACTCTTCGTAGTTTACCTGACCATCCCCATCGATGTCTGCTTCCCTGATCATTTCATCAACCTCTTCAT
CTGTTAACTTCTCTCCAAGGTTTGTCATCACGTGGCGAAGCTCTGCTGCACTGATGTAGCCATTGCCATC
CTTATCAAACACACCGAACGCTTCTCTAATTTCTTCTTCCGTGTCCCTGTATTTCATTTTTCTTGCCATC
ATTGTCAGGAACTCAGGGAAGTCGATTGTGCCGTCACCGTCGGCATCTACTTCATTGATCATGTCCTGCA
GCTCTGCTTCTGTGGGGTTCTGCCCCAGAGACCGCATCACCGTCCCCAGCTCCTTGGTTGTTATTGTCCC
ATCCCCGTCCTTGTCAAATAGGGAGAAAGCCTCTTTAAATTCTGCGATCTGCTCTTCAGTCAGTTGGTCC
GGCAGGTTGTACTCCAGCTTGTGCCCCAGGATGTTGCCGTCCTCCTTGAAGTCGATGCCCTTCAGCTCGA
TGCGGTTCACCAGGGTGTCGCCCTCGAACTTCACCTCGGCGCGGGTCTTGTAGTTGCCGTCGTCCTTGAA
GAAGATGGTGCGCTCCTGGATGTAGCCTTCGGGCATGGCGGACTTGAAGAAGTCGTGCTGCTTCATGTGG
TCGGGGTAGCGGCTGAAGCACTGCACGCCGTAGGTCAGGGTGGTCACGAGGGTGGGCCAGGGCACGGGCA
GCTTGCCGGTGGTGCAGATGAACTTCAGGGTCAGCT
