>Addgene plasmid #50942 | pAAV-hSyn1-mRuby2-GSG-P2A-GCaMP6s-WPRE-pA | addgene partial sequence | sequence record 80062 | sREACh-F 5'-gaccccaacgagaagcgcg-3'
TCACTCTCGGCATGGACGAGCTGTACAAGGGCGGTACCGGAGGGAGCATGGTGAGCAAGGGCGAGGAGCT
GTTCACCGGGGTGGTGCCCATCCTGGTCGAGCTGGACGGCGACGTAAACGGCCACAAGTTCAGCGTGTCC
GGCGAGGGTGAGGGCGATGCCACCTACGGCAAGCTGACCCTGAAGTTCATCTGCACCACCGGCAAGCTGC
CCGTGCCCTGGCCCACCCTCGTGACCACCCTGACCTACGGCGTGCAGTGCTTCAGCCGCTACCCCGACCA
CATGAAGCAGCACGACTTCTTCAAGTCCGCCATGCCCGAAGGCTACATCCAGGAGCGCACCATCTTCTTC
AAGGACGACGGCAACTACAAGACCCGCGCCGAGGTGAAGTTCGAGGGCGACACCCTGGTGAACCGCATCG
AGCTGAAGGGCATCGACTTCAAGGAGGACGGCAACATCCTGGGGCACAAGCTGGAGTACAACCTGCCGGA
CCAACTGACTGAAGAGCAGATCGCAGAATTTAAAGAGGCTTTCTCCCTATTTGACAAGGACGGGGATGGG
ACAATAACAACCAAGGAGCTGGGGACGGTGATGCGGTCTCTGGGGCAGAACCCCACAGAAGCAGAGCTGC
AGGACATGATCAATGAAGTAGATGCCGACGGTGACGGCACAATCGACTTCCCTGAGTTCCTGACAATGAT
GGCAAGAAAAATGAAATACAGGGACACGGAAGAAGAAATTAGAGAAGCGTTCGGTGTGTTTGATAAGGAT
GGCAATGGCTACATCAGTGCAGCAGAGCTTCGCCACGTGATGACAAA
