>Addgene plasmid #50942 | pAAV-hSyn1-mRuby2-GSG-P2A-GCaMP6s-WPRE-pA | addgene partial sequence | sequence record 80063 | mCherry-F 5'-ccccgtaatgcagaagaaga-3'
ATGATGTATCCAGCAGATGGTGGTCTGAGGGGATACACTCATATGGCACTGAAAGTTGATGGTGGTGGCC
ATCTGTCTTGCTCTTTCGTAACAACTTACAGGTCAAAAAAGACCGTCGGGAACATCAAGATGCCCGGTAT
CCATGCCGTTGATCACCGCCTGGAAAGGTTAGAGGAAAGTGACAATGAAATGTTCGTAGTACAACGCGAA
CACGCAGTTGCCAAGTTCGCCGGGCTTGGTGGTGGGATGGACGAGCTGTACAAGGGATCCGGAGCCACGA
ACTTCTCTCTGTTAAAGCAAGCAGGAGACGTGGAAGAAAACCCCGGTCCTGGTTCTCATCATCATCATCA
TCATGGTATGGCTAGCATGACTGGTGGACAGCAAATGGGTCGGGATCTGTACGACGATGACGATAAGGAT
CTCGCCACCATGGTCGACTCATCACGTCGTAAGTGGAATAAGACAGGTCACGCAGTCAGAGCTATAGGTC
GGCTGAGCTCACTCGAGAACGTCTATATCAAGGCCGACAAGCAGAAGAACGGCATCAAGGCGAACTTCCA
CATCCGCCACAACATCGAGGACGGCGGCGTGCAGCTCGCCTACCACTACCAGCAGAACACCCCCATCGGC
GACGGCCCCGTGCTGCTGCCCGACAACCACTACCTGAGCGTGCAGTCCAAACTTTCGAAAGACCCCAACG
AGAAGCGCGATCACATGGTCCTGCTGGAGTTCGTGACCGCCGCCGGGATCACTCTCGGCATGGACGAGCT
GTACAAGGGCGGTACCGGAGGGAGCATGGTGAGCAAGGGCGAGGAGCTGTTCACCGGGGTGGTGCCCATC
CTGGTCGAGCTGGACGGCGACGTAAACGGCCACAAGTTCA
